>Addgene plasmid #74637 | pIM573 | depositor full sequence | sequence record 149727 | pIM573 sequence 4668 bps
GATCCGCTAGGGATAACAGGGTAATATAGATCTGTTTAGCTTGCCTCGTCCCCGCCGGGTCACCCGGCCA
GCGACATGGAGGCCCAGAATACCCTCCTTGACAGTCTTGACGTGCGCAGCTCAGGGGCATGATGTGACTG
TCGCCCGTACATTTAGCCCATACATCCCCATGTATAATCATTTGCATCCATACATTTTGATGGCCGCACG
GCGCGAAGCAAAAATTACGGCTCCTCGCTGCAGACCTGCGAGCAGGGAAACGCTCCCCTCACAGACGCGT
TGAATTGTCCCCACGCCGCGCCCCTGTAGAGAAATATAAAAGGTTAGGATTTGCCACTGAGGTTCTTCTT
TCATATACTTCCTTTTAAAATCTTGCTAGGATACAGTTCTCACATCACATCCGAACATAAACAACCATGG
GTAAGGAAAAGACTCACGTTTCGAGGCCGCGATTAAATTCCAACATGGATGCTGATTTATATGGGTATAA
ATGGGCTCGCGATAATGTCGGGCAATCAGGTGCGACAATCTATCGATTGTATGGGAAGCCCGATGCGCCA
GAGTTGTTTCTGAAACATGGCAAAGGTAGCGTTGCCAATGATGTTACAGATGAGATGGTCAGACTAAACT
GGCTGACGGAATTTATGCCTCTTCCGACCATCAAGCATTTTATCCGTACTCCTGATGATGCATGGTTACT
CACCACTGCGATCCCCGGCAAAACAGCATTCCAGGTATTAGAAGAATATCCTGATTCAGGTGAAAATATT
GTTGATGCGCTGGCAGTGTTCCTGCGCCGGTTGCATTCGATTCCTGTTTGTAATTGTCCTTTTAACAGCG
ATCGCGTATTTCGTCTCGCTCAGGCGCAATCACGAATGAATAACGGTTTGGTTGATGCGAGTGATTTTGA
TGACGAGCGTAATGGCTGGCCTGTTGAACAAGTCTGGAAAGAAATGCATAAGCTTTTGCCATTCTCACCG
GATTCAGTCGTCACTCATGGTGATTTCTCACTTGATAACCTTATTTTTGACGAGGGGAAATTAATAGGTT
GTATTGATGTTGGACGAGTCGGAATCGCAGACCGATACCAGGATCTTGCCATCCTATGGAACTGCCTCGG
TGAGTTTTCTCCTTCATTACAGAAACGGCTTTTTCAAAAATATGGTATTGATAATCCTGATATGAATAAA
TTGCAGTTTCATTTGATGCTCGATGAGTTTTTCTAATCAGTACTGACAATAAAAAGATTCTTGTTTTCAA
GAACTTGTCATTTGTATAGTTTTTTTATATTGTAGTTGTTCTATTTTAATCAAATGTTAGCGTGATTTAT
ATTTTTTTTCGCCTCGACATCATCTGCCCAGATGCGAAGTTAAGTGCGCAGAAAGTAATATCATGCGTCA
ATCGTATGTGAATGCTGGTCGCTATACTGCTGTCGATTCGATACTAACGCCGCCATCCAGTTTAAACGAG
CTCGAATTCATCGATGATATCAGATCCACTAGTGGCCTATGCGGCCGCGGATCTGCCGGTCTCCCTATAG
TGAGTCGTATTAATTTCGATAAGCCAGGTTAACCTGCATTAATGAATCGGCCAACGCGCGGGGAGAGGCG
GTTTGCGTATTGGGCGCTCTTCCGCTTCCTCGCTCACTGACTCGCTGCGCTCGGTCGTTCGGCTGCGGCG
AGCGGTATCAGCTCACTCAAAGGCGGTAATACGGTTATCCACAGAATCAGGGGATAACGCAGGAAAGAAC
ATGTGAGCAAAAGGCCAGCAAAAGGCCAGGAACCGTAAAAAGGCCGCGTTGCTGGCGTTTTTCCATAGGC
TCCGCCCCCCTGACGAGCATCACAAAAATCGACGCTCAAGTCAGAGGTGGCGAAACCCGACAGGACTATA
AAGATACCAGGCGTTTCCCCCTGGAAGCTCCCTCGTGCGCTCTCCTGTTCCGACCCTGCCGCTTACCGGA
TACCTGTCCGCCTTTCTCCCTTCGGGAAGCGTGGCGCTTTCTCAATGCTCACGCTGTAGGTATCTCAGTT
CGGTGTAGGTCGTTCGCTCCAAGCTGGGCTGTGTGCACGAACCCCCCGTTCAGCCCGACCGCTGCGCCTT
ATCCGGTAACTATCGTCTTGAGTCCAACCCGGTAAGACACGACTTATCGCCACTGGCAGCAGCCACTGGT
AACAGGATTAGCAGAGCGAGGTATGTAGGCGGTGCTACAGAGTTCTTGAAGTGGTGGCCTAACTACGGCT
ACACTAGAAGGACAGTATTTGGTATCTGCGCTCTGCTGAAGCCAGTTACCTTCGGAAAAAGAGTTGGTAG
CTCTTGATCCGGCAAACAAACCACCGCTGGTAGCGGTGGTTTTTTTGTTTGCAAGCAGCAGATTACGCGC
AGAAAAAAAGGATCTCAAGAAGATCCTTTGATCTTTTCTACGGGGTCTGACGCTCAGTGGAACGAAAACT
CACGTTAAGGGATTTTGGTCATGAGATTATCAAAAAGGATCTTCACCTAGATCCTTTTAAATTAAAAATG
AAGTTTTAAATCAATCTAAAGTATATATGAGTAAACTTGGTCTGACAGTTACCAATGCTTAATCAGTGAG
GCACCTATCTCAGCGATCTGTCTATTTCGTTCATCCATAGTTGCCTGACTCCCCGTCGTGTAGATAACTA
CGATACGGGAGGGCTTACCATCTGGCCCCAGTGCTGCAATGATACCGCGAGACCCACGCTCACCGGCTCC
AGATTTATCAGCAATAAACCAGCCAGCCGGAAGGGCCGAGCGCAGAAGTGGTCCTGCAACTTTATCCGCC
TCCATCCAGTCTATTAATTGTTGCCGGGAAGCTAGAGTAAGTAGTTCGCCAGTTAATAGTTTGCGCAACG
TTGTTGCCATTGCTACAGGCATCGTGGTGTCACGCTCGTCGTTTGGTATGGCTTCATTCAGCTCCGGTTC
CCAACGATCAAGGCGAGTTACATGATCCCCCATGTTGTGCAAAAAAGCGGTTAGCTCCTTCGGTCCTCCG
ATCGTTGTCAGAAGTAAGTTGGCCGCAGTGTTATCACTCATGGTTATGGCAGCACTGCATAATTCTCTTA
CTGTCATGCCATCCGTAAGATGCTTTTCTGTGACTGGTGAGTACTCAACCAAGTCATTCTGAGAATAGTG
TATGCGGCGACCGAGTTGCTCTTGCCCGGCGTCAATACGGGATAATACCGCGCCACATAGCAGAACTTTA
AAAGTGCTCATCATTGGAAAACGTTCTTCGGGGCGAAAACTCTCAAGGATCTTACCGCTGTTGAGATCCA
GTTCGATGTAACCCACTCGTGCACCCAACTGATCTTCAGCATCTTTTACTTTCACCAGCGTTTCTGGGTG
AGCAAAAACAGGAAGGCAAAATGCCGCAAAAAAGGGAATAAGGGCGACACGGAAATGTTGAATACTCATA
CTCTTCCTTTTTCAATATTATTGAAGCATTTATCAGGGTTATTGTCTCATGAGCGGATACATATTTGAAT
GTATTTAGAAAAATAAACAAATAGGGGTTCCGCGCACATTTCCCCGAAAAGTGCCACCTGACGTCTAAGA
AACCATTATTATCATGACATTAACCTATAAAAATAGGCGTATCACGAGGCCCTTTCGTCTCGCGCGTTTC
GGTGATGACGGTGAAAACCTCTGACACATGCAGCTCCCGGAGACGGTCACAGCTTGTCTGTAAGCGGATG
CCGGGAGCAGACAAGCCCGTCAGGGCGCGTCAGCGGGTGTTGGCGGGTGTCGGGGCTGGCTTAACTATGC
GGCATCAGAGCAGATTGTACTGAGAGTGCACCATATGGACATATTGTCGTTAGAACGCGGCTACAATTAA
TACATAACCTTATGTATCATACACATACGATTTAGGTGACACTATAGAACGCGGCCGCCAGCTGAAGCTT
CGTACGCTGCAGGTCGAGGGTGCAGGTGCTGGAGCTGGTGCTGGTATGTCCGAATTGATCAAGGAAAACA
TGCACATGAAATTGTATATGGAAGGTACTGTCGACAACCACCACTTCAAATGCACCTCCGAAGGTGAAGG
TAAACCTTATGAAGGTACACAAACCATGAGAATCAAAGTCGTCGAAGGTGGTCCATTGCCATTTGCTTTC
GACATTTTGGCCACATCTTTCTTGTATGGTTCCAAAACTTTCATCAATCACACCCAAGGTATTCCAGACT
TCTTTAAACAATCTTTCCCTGAAGGTTTCACTTGGGAAAGAGTCACCACCTATGAAGATGGTGGTGTCTT
GACTGCTACTCAAGACACATCCTTACAAGACGGTTGCTTGATCTATAACGTCAAGATTAGAGGTGTCAAC
TTCACATCAAACGGTCCTGTCATGCAAAAAAAGACATTGGGTTGGGAAGCTTTCACCGAAACTTTGTATC
CTGCCGACGGTGGTTTAGAAGGTAGAAACGACATGGCCTTAAAATTGGTCGGTGGTAGTCACTTGATTGC
CAACATCAAAACAACCTATAGATCCAAAAAACCTGCCAAAAACTTGAAAATGCCTGGTGTCTATTATGTC
GACTATAGATTGGAAAGAATTAAGGAAGCCAACAACGAAACTTATGTCGAACAACACGAAGTTGCTGTCG
CCAGATATTGTGACTTGCCTTCAAAATTGGGTCACAAATTGAACTAAG
Features (pLannotate 1.2.2; 10 found; start..end, strand, type, name):
     73..1429    +  gene           kanMX: yeast selectable marker conferring kanamycin resistance (Wach et al., 1994)
   1534..1552    -  promoter       T7 promoter: promoter for bacteriophage T7 RNA polymerase
   1574..1627    -  CDS            lacI (fragment): lac repressor; lacI; The lac repressor binds to the lac operator to inhibit transcription in E. coli. This inhibition can be relieved by adding lactose or isopropyl-β-D-thiogalactopyranoside (IPTG).
   1810..2398    -  rep_origin     ori: high-copy-number ColE1/pMB1/pBR322/pUC origin of replication
   2569..3429    -  CDS            AmpR: β-lactamase; bla; confers resistance to ampicillin, carbenicillin, and related antibiotics
   3430..3534    -  promoter       AmpR promoter: bla
   3629..3664    +  CDS            rop (fragment): Rop protein, which maintains plasmids at low copy number; rop
   3766..3817    +  misc_feature   bom (fragment): basis of mobility region from pBR322
   3880..3898    +  promoter       SP6 promoter: promoter for bacteriophage SP6 RNA polymerase
   3966..4664    +  CDS            TagBFP: TagBFP is a basic (constitutively fluorescent) blue fluorescent protein published in 2008, derived from Entacmaea quadricolor. It is reported to be a very rapidly-maturing monomer with very low acid sensitivity.
