[The description below was written by a language model from this plasmid's Addgene catalogue record and pLannotate feature annotations shown in this document.]
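Description:
pIM573, also known as pFA6a-ymTag-BFP-kanMX6, is a template plasmid for C-terminal tagging of Saccharomyces cerevisiae genes with a yeast-adapted version of the blue fluorescent protein mTagBFP. It belongs to a family of integrative modules for multicolor protein labeling and live-cell imaging, and was made from the backbone pFM571 by replacing mCherry with ymTagBFP. The annotated sequence (4,668 nt) shows no yeast origin of replication, consistent with use as a source of an integrating cassette rather than as an episomal expression vector. In E. coli it is maintained through a high-copy ColE1/pUC-type origin and selected with ampicillin via the bla gene and its promoter. Short fragments of lacI, rop and bom are backbone remnants, and SP6 and T7 promoters flank the cassette region.

The payload consists of the TagBFP coding sequence followed, across the origin of the circular map, by the kanMX marker, which confers G418 (geneticin) resistance in yeast and whose expression is regulated by the Ashbya gossypii TEF promoter. No yeast promoter is annotated upstream of the fluorophore. This fits the tagging design: the cassette is placed in frame at the 3' end of a chromosomal gene, so the fusion is expressed from the native promoter. The record does not describe the amplification or targeting strategy in detail. The depositors note that 254 bp are missing after the BamHI site between the fluorophore and the TEF promoter region. They trace this deletion to the parental pYM27 plasmid, and it is shared with the sibling modules pFM571 and pIM572. They report that it does not appear to disturb vector or marker function, since transformants were readily obtained on geneticin.
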