Addgene plasmid #74637: pIM573
Purpose: alias pFA6a-ymTag-BFP-kanMX6 - vector for C-terminal tagging of yeast genes with yeast-adapted mTagBFP and G418 selection marker
Depositing lab: Jiří Hašek. Depositing organization: Institute of Microbiology, Academy of Sciences of the Czech Republic. Publication: New integrative modules for multicolor-protein labeling and live-cell imaging in Saccharomyces cerevisiae. Malcova I, Farkasovsky M, Senohrabkova L, Vasicova P, Hasek J. FEMS Yeast Res. 2016 Mar 17. pii: fow027. 10.1093/femsyr/fow027 PubMed 26994102.
Backbone
  Vector backbone: pFM571
  Backbone manufacturer: Marian Farkasovsky
  Backbone size w/o insert (bp): 4677
  Modifications to backbone: Replacement of mCherry with ymTagBFP
  Vector type: Yeast Expression
  Selectable markers: Kanamycin - G418
Growth in bacteria
  Bacterial resistance: Ampicillin, 100 μg/mL
  Growth temperature: 37°C
  Growth strain: DH5alpha
  Copy number: Unknown
Gene/Insert
  Gene/Insert name: ymTagBFP
Resource information
  A portion of this plasmid was derived from a plasmid made by: M. Whiteway, McGill University, Montreal, Canada
Terms and licenses: Academic/Nonprofit Terms; Industry Terms: Not Available to Industry
Depositor comments: During verification of the constructed cassettes by restriction analysis and sequencing we found out that there are 254 bp missing after the BamHI site in between the fluorophore and the Ashbya gossypii TEF promotor region regulating expression of the selectable marker in pFM571, pIM572 and pIM573. We checked the original pYM27 plasmid (Janke, et al., 2004, Yeast 21:947-962 ) we obtained from Euroscarf and compared the obtained sequence to the published one. We also checked by restriction analysis pYM27 from an independent source (but also obtained from Euroscarf) and got the same result. In the originally published pYM27 sequence, there is a sequence AGATCC resembling BamHI site (GGATCC) at position 1044-1049 bp. Likely due to a BamHI star activity that led to cutting this BamHI-like site in parallel with the true BamHI site, the nucleotides between these two sites got lost during construction of pYM27 or its predecessors and are missing in pYM27 and thus also in our pYM27-based modules - pFM571, pIM572 and pIM573. It seems, however, that the functionality of the vector and of the selection marker is not disturbed since transformants were readily obtained with all the concerned cassettes when selecting on geneticin.
How to cite: pIM573 was a gift from Jiří Hašek (Addgene plasmid # 74637 ; http://n2t.net/addgene:74637 ; RRID:Addgene_74637)
