>Addgene plasmid #74637 | pIM573 | addgene partial sequence | sequence record 148686 | Tef-promoter-F 5'-GGATACAGTTCTCACATCAC-3'
TAAGGAAAAGACTCACGTTTCGAGGCCGCGATTAAATTCCAACATGGATGCTGATTTATATGGGTATAAA
TGGGCTCGCGATAATGTCGGGCAATCAGGTGCGACAATCTATCGATTGTATGGGAAGCCCGATGCGCCAG
AGTTGTTTCTGAAACATGGCAAAGGTAGCGTTGCCAATGATGTTACAGATGAGATGGTCAGACTAAACTG
GCTGACGGAATTTATGCCTCTTCCGACCATCAAGCATTTTATCCGTACTCCTGATGATGCATGGTTACTC
ACCACTGCGATCCCCGGCAAAACAGCATTCCAGGTATTAGAAGAATATCCTGATTCAGGTGAAAATATTG
TTGATGCGCTGGCAGTGTTCCTGCGCCGGTTGCATTCGATTCCTGTTTGTAATTGTCCTTTTAACAGCGA
TCGCGTATTTCGTCTCGCTCAGGCGCAATCACGAATGAATAACGGTTTGGTTGATGCGAGTGATTTTGAT
GACGAGCGTAATGGCTGGCCTGTTGAACAAGTCTGGAAAGAAATGCATAAGCTTTTGCCATTCTCACCGG
ATTCAGTCGTCACTCATGGTGATTTCTCACTTGATAACCTTATTTTTGACGAGGGGAAATTAATAGGTTG
TATTGATGTTGGACGAGTCGGAATCGCAGACCGATACCAGGATCTTGCCATCCTATGGAACTGCCTCGGT
GAGTTTTCTCCTTCATTACAGAAACGGCTTTTTCAAAAATATGGTATTGATAATCCTGATATGAATAAAT
TGCAGTTTCATTTGATGCTCGATGAGTTTTTCTAATCAGTACTGACAATAAAAAGATTCTTGTTTTCAAG
AACTTGTCATTTGTATAGTTTTTTTATATTGTAGTTGTTCTATTTTAATCAAATGTTAGCGTGATTTATA
TTTTTTTTCGCCTCGACATCATCTGCCCAGATGCGAAGTTAAGTGCGCAGAAAGTAATATCATGCGTCAA
TCGTATGTGAATGCTGGTCGCTATACTGCTGTCGATTCGATACTAACGCCGCCATCCAGTTTAAACGAGC
TCGAATTCATCGATGA
