>Addgene plasmid #74637 | pIM573 | addgene partial sequence | sequence record 148688 | SP6 5'-ATTTAGGTGACACTATAG-3'
GCTGCAGGTCGAGGGTGCAGGTGCTGGAGCTGGTGCTGGTATGTCCGAATTGATCAAGGAAAACATGCAC
ATGAAATTGTATATGGAAGGTACTGTCGACAACCACCACTTCAAATGCACCTCCGAAGGTGAAGGTAAAC
CTTATGAAGGTACACAAACCATGAGAATCAAAGTCGTCGAAGGTGGTCCATTGCCATTTGCTTTCGACAT
TTTGGCCACATCTTTCTTGTATGGTTCCAAAACTTTCATCAATCACACCCAAGGTATTCCAGACTTCTTT
AAACAATCTTTCCCTGAAGGTTTCACTTGGGAAAGAGTCACCACCTATGAAGATGGTGGTGTCTTGACTG
CTACTCAAGACACATCCTTACAAGACGGTTGCTTGATCTATAACGTCAAGATTAGAGGTGTCAACTTCAC
ATCAAACGGTCCTGTCATGCAAAAAAAGACATTGGGTTGGGAAGCTTTCACCGAAACTTTGTATCCTGCC
GACGGTGGTTTAGAAGGTAGAAACGACATGGCCTTAAAATTGGTCGGTGGTAGTCACTTGATTGCCAACA
TCAAAACAACCTATAGATCCAAAAAACCTGCCAAAAACTTGAAAATGCCTGGTGTCTATTATGTCGACTA
TAGATTGGAAAGAATTAAGGAAGCCAACAACGAAACTTATGTCGAACAACACGAAGTTGCTGTCGCCAGA
TATTGTGACTTGCCTTCAAAATTGGGTCACAAATTGAACTAAGGATCCGCTAGGGATAACAGGGTAATAT
AGATCTGTTTAGCTTGCCTCGTCCCCGCCGGGTCACCCGGCCAGCGACATGGAGGCCCAGAATACCCTCC
TTGACAGTCTTGACGTGCGCAGCTCAGGGGCATGATGTGACTGTCGCCCGTACATTTAGCCCATACATCC
CCATGTATAATCATTTGCATCCATACATTTTGATGGCCGCACGGCGCGAAGCAAAAATTACGGCTCCTCG
CTGCAGACCTGCGAGCAGGGAAACGCTCCCCTCACAGACGCGT
